Addgene plasmid #87941: pHES839
Purpose: Constitutively expresses estradiol-inducible synthetic transcriptional regulator in yeast. Transcriptional regulator activates transcription of promoters containing Gal4 binding sites.
Depositing lab: Hana El-Samad. Depositing organization: University of California, San Francisco (UCSF). Publication: Robust Synthetic Circuits for Two-Dimensional Control of Gene Expression in Yeast. Aranda-Diaz A, Mace K, Zuleta I, Harrigan P, El-Samad H. ACS Synth Biol. 2016 Dec 27. doi: 10.1021/acssynbio.6b00251. PubMed 27930885.
Backbone
  Vector backbone: pNH605
  Total vector size (bp): 7366
  Vector type: Yeast Expression, Synthetic Biology
  Selectable markers: LEU2
Growth in bacteria
  Bacterial resistance: Ampicillin, 100 μg/mL
  Growth temperature: 37°C
  Growth strain: DH5alpha
  Copy number: Unknown
Gene/Insert
  Gene/Insert name: GAL4 DBD - hER LBD - MSN2 AD (alt name: GEM)
  Species: H. sapiens (human), S. cerevisiae (budding yeast), Synthetic
  Insert size (bp): 2369
  Entrez Gene: ESR1 (a.k.a. ER, ESR, ESRA, ESTRR, Era, NR3A1)
  Promoter: ADH1 (crippled)
  Cloning method: Restriction Enzyme; 5′ cloning site PspOMI (not destroyed); 3′ cloning site SacI (not destroyed)
  Sequencing primers: 5′ TATTAGCTTGTGCATTCGCAT; 3′ CGCACTCACGTAAACACTTAATC
Terms and licenses: Academic/Nonprofit Terms; Industry Terms: Not Available to Industry
How to cite: pHES839 was a gift from Hana El-Samad (Addgene plasmid # 87941 ; http://n2t.net/addgene:87941 ; RRID:Addgene_87941)
