[The description below was written by a language model from this plasmid's Addgene catalogue record and pLannotate feature annotations shown in this document.]
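Description:
pHES839 is a yeast expression plasmid built on the pNH605 backbone that constitutively produces GEM, a synthetic estradiol-responsive transcription factor. The roughly 2.4 kb insert is a three-part fusion: the DNA-binding domain of S. cerevisiae Gal4, the ligand-binding domain of the human estrogen receptor (ESR1), and an activation domain taken from the yeast stress-response factor Msn2. The annotation software labels the receptor segment as ERT2, the mutated tamoxifen-responsive variant, but the catalogue describes it simply as the hER ligand-binding domain and the regulator as estradiol-inducible. Expression is driven by a crippled (weakened) ADH1 promoter, which the feature table shows as ADH1 promoter fragments immediately upstream of the fusion; short matches to tet operator-containing sequence also lie in this region, though the record does not explain them. The factor is made continuously but becomes active only when hormone is supplied, at which point it switches on promoters carrying Gal4 binding sites. This allows dose-dependent chemical control of a target gene in synthetic circuits.

Selection in yeast relies on the LEU2 auxotrophic marker, present with its own promoter. No yeast replication origin (2μ or CEN/ARS) is annotated, and a separate LEU2 fragment together with neighbouring NFS1 sequence lies downstream of the insert. That arrangement would be consistent with integration at the LEU2 locus, although the record does not state this. In E. coli the plasmid is maintained through a ColE1/pUC-type origin and ampicillin resistance, and it also carries an f1 origin, lacZα remnants, and T7 and T3 promoters. The sequenced record spans 10,216 nt, whereas the catalogue lists a total size of 7,366 bp, a discrepancy left unexplained.
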