Features (pLannotate 1.2.2; 28 found; start..end, strand, type, name):
     11..31      +  promoter       PLtetO-1 promoter (fragment): modified phage lambda PL promoter with tet operator sites (Lutz and Bujard, 1997)
     33..53      +  promoter       PLtetO-1 promoter (fragment): modified phage lambda PL promoter with tet operator sites (Lutz and Bujard, 1997)
     52..75      +  promoter       ADH1 promoter (fragment): S. cerevisiae ADH1; promoter for alcohol dehydrogenase 1
    104..544     +  CDS            GAL4 DNA binding domain: DNA binding domain of the GAL4 transcriptional activator; Saccharomyces cerevisiae GAL4 (truncated)
    590..1525    +  CDS            ERT2: mutated ligand-binding domain of the human estrogen receptor (Feil et al., 1997)
   1562..2443    +  CDS            MSN2 (fragment): MSN2_YEAST - Experimental evidence at protein level: Swiss-Prot protein existence level 1. Positive transcriptional factor that acts as a component of the stress responsive system. Recognizes and binds to the stress response element (STRE) which is involved in the response to various forms of stress (heat, oxidative, osmotic, etc.). Involved in the regulation of the CTT1, DDR2, HSP12 genes. May be regulated via WHI2- PSR1 complex phosphatase activity. From Saccharomyces cerevisiae (strain ATCC 204508 / S288c) (Baker's yeast).
   3145..3197    +  CDS            LEU2 (fragment): 3-isopropylmalate dehydrogenase, required for leucine biosynthesis; S. cerevisiae LEU2; yeast auxotrophic marker
   3559..3669    -  CDS            NFS1 (fragment): NFS1_YEAST - Also known as SPL1 From Saccharomyces cerevisiae (strain ATCC 204508 / S288c) (Baker's yeast).
   3708..3726    -  promoter       T7 promoter: promoter for bacteriophage T7 RNA polymerase
   3729..3886    +  CDS            lacZα (fragment): LacZα fragment of β-galactosidase; lacZ fragment
   3890..4318    +  rep_origin     f1 ori (sequence partly withheld): f1 bacteriophage origin of replication; arrow indicates direction of (+) strand synthesis
   4346..4397    -  misc_feature   bom (fragment): basis of mobility region from pBR322
   4453..4545    -  CDS            URA3 (fragment): PYRF_YEAST - Experimental evidence at protein level: Swiss-Prot protein existence level 1. From Saccharomyces cerevisiae (strain ATCC 204508 / S288c) (Baker's yeast).
   4545..4677    -  promoter       URA3 promoter (fragment): S. cerevisiae URA3
   4685..4734    -  misc_feature   bom (fragment): basis of mobility region from pBR322
   4836..4871    -  CDS            rop (fragment): Rop protein, which maintains plasmids at low copy number; rop
   4983..5087    +  promoter       AmpR promoter: bla
   5088..5948    +  CDS            AmpR: β-lactamase; bla; confers resistance to ampicillin, carbenicillin, and related antibiotics
   6119..6707    +  rep_origin     ori: high-copy-number ColE1/pMB1/pBR322/pUC origin of replication
   6890..6982    +  CDS            lacI (fragment): lac repressor; lacI; The lac repressor binds to the lac operator to inhibit transcription in E. coli. This inhibition can be relieved by adding lactose or isopropyl-β-D-thiogalactopyranoside (IPTG).
   6995..7016    +  protein_bind   CAP binding site: CAP binding activates transcription in the presence of cAMP. E. coli catabolite activator protein
   7031..7061    +  promoter       lac promoter: promoter for the E. coli lac operon
   7069..7085    +  protein_bind   lac operator: The lac repressor binds to the lac operator to inhibit transcription in E. coli. This inhibition can be relieved by adding lactose or isopropyl-β-D-thiogalactopyranoside (IPTG). lac repressor encoded by lacI
   7130..7148    +  promoter       T3 promoter: promoter for bacteriophage T3 RNA polymerase
   7219..7296    +  CDS            YO192_YEAST (fragment): Experimental evidence at protein level: Swiss-Prot protein existence level 1. From Saccharomyces cerevisiae (strain ATCC 204508 / S288c) (Baker's yeast).
   7436..7843    +  promoter       LEU2 promoter: S. cerevisiae LEU2
   8359..9453    +  CDS            LEU2: LEU3_YEAST - Experimental evidence at protein level: Swiss-Prot protein existence level 1. Catalyzes the oxidation of 3-carboxy-2-hydroxy-4- methylpentanoate (3-isopropylmalate) to 3-carboxy-4-methyl-2- oxopentanoate. The product decarboxylates to 4-methyl-2 oxopentanoate. From Saccharomyces cerevisiae (strain ATCC 204508 / S288c) (Baker's yeast).
   9669..9       +  promoter       ADH1 promoter (fragment) (across the origin): S. cerevisiae ADH1; promoter for alcohol dehydrogenase 1
>Addgene plasmid #87941 | pHES839 | addgene full sequence | sequence record 180360 | Addgene NGS Result
ATAGACCTGAATCCCTATCAGTGATAGAGATCTCCCTATCAGTGATAGAGATTCTTCCTTGTTTCTTTTT
CTGCAGGTCGACAAACAAATGCTCGACATAAAAATGAAGCTACTGTCTTCTATCGAACAAGCATGCGATA
TTTGCCGACTTAAAAAGCTCAAGTGCTCCAAAGAAAAACCGAAGTGCGCCAAGTGTCTGAAGAACAACTG
GGAGTGTTGCTACTCTCCCAAAACCAAAAGGTCTCCGCTGACTAGGGCACATCTGACAGAAGTGGAATCA
AGGCTAGAAAGACTGGAACAGCTATTTCTACTGATTTTTCCTCGAGAAGACCTTGGCATGATTTTGAAAA
TGGATTCTTTACAGGATATAAAAGCATTGTTAACAGGATTATTTGTACAAGATAATGTGAATAAAGATGC
CGTCACAGATAGATTGGCTTCAGTGGAGACTGATATGCCTCTAACATTGAGACAGCATAGAATAAGTGCG
ACATCATCATCGGAAGAGAGTAGTAACAAAGGTCAAAGACAGTTGACTGTATCGATTGACTCGGCAGGAT
CCGGTGACGGTGCTGGTTTAATTAACTCTGCTGGAGACATGAGAGCTGCCAACCTTTGGCCAAGCCCGCT
CATGATCAAACGCTCTAAGAAGAACAGCCTGGCCTTGTCCCTGACGGCCGACCAGATGGTCAGTGCCTTG
TTGGATGCTGAGCCCCCCATACTCTATTCCGAGTATGATCCTACCAGACCCTTCAGTGAAGCTTCGATGA
TGGGCTTACTGACCAACCTGGCAGACAGGGAGCTGGTTCACATGATCAACTGGGCGAAGAGGGTGCCAGG
CTTTGTGGATTTGACCCTCCATGATCAGGTCCACCTTCTAGAATGTGCCTGGCTAGAGATCCTGATGATT
GGTCTCGTCTGGCGCTCCATGGAGCACCCAGTGAAGCTACTGTTTGCTCCTAACTTGCTCTTGGACAGGA
ACCAGGGAAAATGTGTAGAGGGCATGGTGGAGATCTTCGACATGCTGCTGGCTACATCATCTCGGTTCCG
CATGATGAATCTGCAGGGAGAGGAGTTTGTGTGCCTCAAATCTATTATTTTGCTTAATTCTGGAGTGTAC
ACATTTCTGTCCAGCACCCTGAAGTCTCTGGAAGAGAAGGACCATATCCACCGAGTCCTGGACAAGATCA
CAGACACTTTGATCCACCTGATGGCCAAGGCAGGCCTGACCCTGCAGCAGCAGCACCAGCGGCTGGCCCA
GCTCCTCCTCATCCTCTCCCACATCAGGCACATGAGTAACAAAGGCATGGAGCATCTGTACAGCATGAAG
TGCAAGAACGTGGTGCCCCTCTATGACCTGCTGCTGGAGATGCTGGACGCCCACCGCCTACATGCGCCCA
CTAGCCGTGGAGGGGCATCCGTGGAGGAGACGGACCAAAGCCACTTGGCCACTGCGGGCTCTACTTCATC
GCATTCCTTGCAAAAGTATTACATCACGGGGGAGGCAGAGGGTTTCCCTGCCACAGTCGCGGCCGCAGGT
GACGGTGCTGGTTTAATTAACATGACGGTCGACCATGATTTCAATAGCGAAGATATTTTATTCCCCATAG
AAAGCATGAGTAGTATACAATACGTGGAGAATAATAACCCAAATAATATTAACAACGATGTTATCCCGTA
TTCTCTAGATATCAAAAACACTGTCTTAGATAGTGCGGATCTCAATGACATTCAAAATCAAGAAACTTCA
CTGAATTTGGGGCTTCCTCCACTATCTTTCGACTCTCCACTGCCCGTAACGGAAACGATACCATCCACTA
CCGATAACAGCTTGCATTTGAAAGCTGATAGCAACAAAAATCGCGATGCAAGAACTATTGAAAATGATAG
TGAAATTAAGAGTACTAATAATGCTAGTGGCTCTGGGGCAAATCAATACACAACTCTTACTTCACCTTAT
CCTATGAACGACATTTTGTACAACATGAACAATCCGTTACAATCACCGTCACCTTCATCGGTACCTCAAA
ATCCGACTATAAATCCTCCCATAAATACAGCAAGTAACGAAACTAATTTATCGCCTCAAACTTCAAATGG
TAATGAAACTCTTATATCTCCTCGAGCCCAACAACATACGTCCATTAAAGATAATCGTCTGTCCTTACCT
AATGGTGCTAATTCGAATCTTTTCATTGACACTAACCCAAACAATTTGAACGAAAAACTAAGAAATCAAT
TGAACTCAGATACAAATTCATATTCTAACTCCATTTCTAATTCAAACTCCAATTCTACGGGTAATTTAAA
TTCCAGTTATTTTAATTCACTGAACATAGACTCCATGCTAGATGATTACGTTTCTAGTGATCTCTTATTG
AATGATGATGATGATGACACTAATTTATCACGCCGAAGATTTAGCGACGTTATAACAAACCAAGAGCTCT
AAGCAAATAGCTAAATTATATACGAATTAATATTATGATTAAGTGTTTACGTGAGTGCGATATTTTTATT
ACTATCTTATACAGTTGTATATACTCTATAAAATGAGTTGTCTATTAATTAACGCGATGAATGCTTTCTG
GGTTTACCTCTCCAACAACTCTAGTTTACTTCTCAATACATTCAATTGTATTTGATTTGTCAATACTTCA
TCATTAATCAATTCTATAGTTTTGTTTTTCTCGTTTATTTCCAAATTTAATGCATCAATTTTATTATTCA
ATTTGTCGTTGATTTTGGTTAATGATTTTATGGTTTGATCTCTGGCATTGATTGTTTGTGTTAGTTTTTC
ATTATTGATAATTAAATTATTTAAGTTAGTTATCAACTCGGTGTTTTCAAGTTTCAAGTTTTCAATTTCT
TTAGAGTTTATTAGATTTGTCAAAGTTTCTGAATTGCTTGATTGGTCCTGTAGAAGAGTATTTGTTGTTG
TGGATAATTGATTCAATTTTTGAGACAATTGCTGGAAGGCGTTGAAATATCTAGCATCAATCTCATGGTT
TTTTTCCCGAGAGTCTCGTAGATTCAATTGTTTTAATATATCTTGGGACCACTCTTGATTTGAACTCATG
GAAATTAAACTGGGTGTTGTGTTGTGGTGTAATGATTGTACCCCCTTTGCTTATAATTGTGTGGCCACCG
AAGTCGGTGATGCTGTCGCCGAAGAAGTTAAGAAAATCCTTGCTTAAAAAGATTCTCTTTTTTTATGATA
TTTGTACATAAACTTTATAAATGAAATTCATAATAGAAACGACACGAAATTACAAAATGGAATATGTTCA
TAGGGTAGACGAAACTATATACGCAATCTACATACATTTATCAAGAAGGAGAAAAAGGAGGATGTAAAGG
AATACAGGTAAGCAAATTGATACTAATGGCTCAACGTGATAAGGAAAAAGAATTGCACTTTAACATTAAT
ATTGACAAGGAGGAGGGCACCACACAAAAAGTTAGGTGTAACAGAAAATCATGAAACTATGATTCCTAAT
TTATATATTGGAGGATTTTCTCTAAAAAAAAAAAAATACAACAAATAAAAAACACTCAATGACCTGACCA
TTTGATGGAGTTTAAGTCAATACCTCCTTGAACCATTTCCCATAATGGTGAAAGTTCCCTCAAGAATTTT
ACTCTGTCAGAAACGGCCTTAACGACGTAGGCCGGCCATTTAAATGTTTAAACGGCCACGCTGGCCCCCT
ATAGTGAGTCGTATTACAATTCACTGGCCGTCGTTTTACAACGTCGTGACTGGGAAAACCCTGGCGTTAC
CCAACTTAATCGCCTTGCAGCACATCCCCCTTTCGCCAGCTGGCGTAATAGCGAAGAGGCCCGCACCGAT
CGCCCTTCCCAACAGTTGCGCAGCCTGAATGGCGAATGG
[124 nt withheld, positions 3890-4013]
C
[91 nt withheld, positions 4015-4105]
A
[49 nt withheld, positions 4107-4155]
CCTTTGACGTTGGAGTCCACGTTCTTT
[37 nt withheld, positions 4183-4219]
ACCCTATCTCGGTCTATTCTTTTGATTTATAAGGGATTTTGCCGATTTCGGCCTATTGGTTAAAAAATGA
GCTGATTTAACAAAAATTTAACGCGAATTTTAACAAAATATTAACGCTTACAATTTCCTGATGCGGTATT
TTCTCCTTACGCATCTGTGCGGTATTTCACACCGCATAGGGTAATAACTGATATAATTAAATTGAAGCTC
TAATTTGTGAGTTTAGTATTAGGATCTCTACCCTTGGCGAAAAGTCCTCTGCCAACAATGATGATATCTG
ATCCACCACTTACAACTTCGTCGACGGTTCTGTACTGCTGACCCAATATGCGTATATATACCAATCTAAG
TCTGTGCTCCTTCCTTCGTTCTTCCTTCTGTTCGGAGATTACCGAATCAAAAAAATTTCAAGGAAACCGA
AATCAAAAAAAAGAATAAAAAAAAAATGATGAATTGAAAAGGTGGTATGGTGCACTCTCAGTACAATCTG
CTCTGATGCCGCATAGTTAAGCCAGCCCCGACACCCGCCAACACCCGCTGACGCGCCCTGACGGGCTTGT
CTGCTCCCGGCATCCGCTTACAGACAAGCTGTGACCGTCTCCGGGAGCTGCATGTGTCAGAGGTTTTCAC
CGTCATCACCGAAACGCGCGAGACGAAAGGGCCTCGTGATACGCCTATTTTTATAGGTTAATGTCATGAT
AATAATGGTTTCTTAGACGTCGGCGCGCCGAGGACGTCAGGTGGCACTTTTCGGGGAAATGTGCGCGGAA
CCCCTATTTGTTTATTTTTCTAAATACATTCAAATATGTATCCGCTCATGAGACAATAACCCTGATAAAT
GCTTCAATAATATTGAAAAAGGAAGAGTATGAGTATTCAACATTTCCGTGTCGCCCTTATTCCCTTTTTT
GCGGCATTTTGCCTTCCTGTTTTTGCTCACCCAGAAACGCTGGTGAAAGTAAAAGATGCTGAAGATCAGT
TGGGTGCACGAGTGGGTTACATCGAACTGGATCTCAACAGCGGTAAGATCCTTGAGAGTTTTCGCCCCGA
AGAACGTTTTCCAATGATGAGCACTTTTAAAGTTCTGCTATGTGGCGCGGTATTATCCCGTATTGACGCC
GGGCAAGAGCAACTCGGTCGCCGCATACACTATTCTCAGAATGACTTGGTTGAGTACTCACCAGTCACAG
AAAAGCATCTTACGGATGGCATGACAGTAAGAGAATTATGCAGTGCTGCCATAACCATGAGTGATAACAC
TGCGGCCAACTTACTTCTGACAACGATCGGAGGACCGAAGGAGCTAACCGCTTTTTTGCACAACATGGGG
GATCATGTAACTCGCCTTGATCGTTGGGAACCGGAGCTGAATGAAGCCATACCAAACGACGAGCGTGACA
CCACGATGCCTGTAGCAATGGCAACAACGTTGCGCAAACTATTAACTGGCGAACTACTTACTCTAGCTTC
CCGGCAACAATTAATAGACTGGATGGAGGCGGATAAAGTTGCAGGACCACTTCTGCGCTCGGCCCTTCCG
GCTGGCTGGTTTATTGCTGATAAATCTGGAGCCGGTGAGCGTGGGTCTCGCGGTATCATTGCAGCACTGG
GGCCAGATGGTAAGCCCTCCCGTATCGTAGTTATCTACACGACGGGGAGTCAGGCAACTATGGATGAACG
AAATAGACAGATCGCTGAGATAGGTGCCTCACTGATTAAGCATTGGTAACTGTCAGACCAAGTTTACTCA
TATATACTTTAGATTGATTTAAAACTTCATTTTTAATTTAAAAGGATCTAGGTGAAGATCCTTTTTGATA
ATCTCATGACCAAAATCCCTTAACGTGAGTTTTCGTTCCACTGAGCGTCAGACCCCGTAGAAAAGATCAA
AGGATCTTCTTGAGATCCTTTTTTTCTGCGCGTAATCTGCTGCTTGCAAACAAAAAAACCACCGCTACCA
GCGGTGGTTTGTTTGCCGGATCAAGAGCTACCAACTCTTTTTCCGAAGGTAACTGGCTTCAGCAGAGCGC
AGATACCAAATACTGTTCTTCTAGTGTAGCCGTAGTTAGGCCACCACTTCAAGAACTCTGTAGCACCGCC
TACATACCTCGCTCTGCTAATCCTGTTACCAGTGGCTGCTGCCAGTGGCGATAAGTCGTGTCTTACCGGG
TTGGACTCAAGACGATAGTTACCGGATAAGGCGCAGCGGTCGGGCTGAACGGGGGGTTCGTGCACACAGC
CCAGCTTGGAGCGAACGACCTACACCGAACTGAGATACCTACAGCGTGAGCTATGAGAAAGCGCCACGCT
TCCCGAAGGGAGAAAGGCGGACAGGTATCCGGTAAGCGGCAGGGTCGGAACAGGAGAGCGCACGAGGGAG
CTTCCAGGGGGAAACGCCTGGTATCTTTATAGTCCTGTCGGGTTTCGCCACCTCTGACTTGAGCGTCGAT
TTTTGTGATGCTCGTCAGGGGGGCGGAGCCTATGGAAAAACGCCAGCAACGCGGCCTTTTTACGGTTCCT
GGCCTTTTGCTGGCCTTTTGCTCACATGTTCTTTCCTGCGTTATCCCCTGATTCTGTGGATAACCGTATT
ACCGCCTTTGAGTGAGCTGATACCGCTCGCCGCAGCCGAACGACCGAGCGCAGCGAGTCAGTGAGCGAGG
AAGCGGAAGAGCGCCCAATACGCAAACCGCCTCTCCCCGCGCGTTGGCCGATTCATTAATGCAGCTGGCA
CGACAGGTTTCCCGACTGGAAAGCGGGCAGTGAGCGCAACGCAATTAATGTGAGTTAGCTCACTCATTAG
GCACCCCAGGCTTTACACTTTATGCTTCCGGCTCGTATGTTGTGTGGAATTGTGAGCGGATAACAATTTC
ACACAGGAAACAGCTATGACCATGATTACGCCAAGCTCGGAATTAACCCTCACTAAAGGGAACAAAAGCT
GGGCCGGCCATTTAAATGTTTAAACGGCCACGCTGGCCGAGGAGAACTTCTAGTATATCTACATACCTAA
TATTATTGCCTTATTAAAAATGGAATCCCAACGATTACATCAAAATCCACATTCTCTTCAAAATCAATTG
TCCTGTACTTCCTTGTTCATGTGTGTTCAAAAACGTTATATTTATAGGATAATTATACTCTATTTCTCAA
CAAGTAATTGGTTGTTTGGCCGAGCGGTCTAAGGCGCCTGATTCAAGAAATATCTTGACCGCAGTTAACT
GTGGGAATACTCAGGTATCGTAAGATGCAAGAGTTCGAATCTCTTAGCAACCATTATTTTTTTCCTCAAC
ATAACGAGAACACACAGGGGCGCTATCGCACAGAATCAAATTCGATGACTGGAAATTTTTTGTTAATTTC
AGAGGTCGCCTGACGCATATACCTTTTTCAACTGAAAAATTGGGAGAAAAAGGAAAGGTGAGAGCGCCGG
AACCGGCTTTTCATATAGAATAGAGAAGCGTTCATGACTAAATGCTTGCATCACAATACTTGAAGTTGAC
AATATTATTTAAGGACCTATTGTTTTTTCCAATAGGTGGTTAGCAATCGTCTTACTTTCTAACTTTTCTT
ACCTTTTACATTTCAGCAATATATATATATATATTTCAAGGATATACCATTCTAATGTCTGCCCCTAAGT
TACCAATAGATAGCGGTTTAATATAAGGTTTCAACAAGAAATATTTTGTGAAAATCAAAAGTTAATAGTT
TCACTGTCGAAAATATGAAAGTTTAAGTTTTCAGTTCATCCCATTGTAGTTATCAAATTTCTGTGTTTCC
CGTATATGTGTGCTCTGTATTCATCGCTATCTTGAAACTGGTTATGATCGTTGCGCATGTGACCTGTATC
GCTCAAAAGAGCCCGGCACCGGTACCGGGCAAAAGCCCCTAGCAAGCTAAAATGATTCAACTTTCGTAGT
AATTTGTTCAACCGGTCACAGTAAAGTCAATGACTAACTTTTGAATCGAGGATGTATTTCCAATTGAAAG
CAATGTATATATAAACCATTGTGTTGAAGCTTGTCTTACAGTTTTCTTGTATCCTCCCATTGTTCATATA
GTACTTAAAGTACCATAATCCTTAAAGAACAAACTTGAAAGAGAATACACTATACACAACTAATAAATAA
AGAATAATCATGGCTGTGACCAAGACAATTGTAGTTCTACCAGGTGACCATGTTGGTCAAGAAATCACTG
AAGAGGCCATTAAAGTTTTAAATGCTATTCAGGAATGTCGTCCAGACAAGGTCAATTTCAAGTTTGATCA
TCATTTGATCGGTGGTGCTGCAATTGATGCCACTGGTGTTCCATTACCAGACGAAGCTTTGGAGGCCTCT
AAGAAAGCTGATGCCGTGCTTCTGGGTGCTGTTGGTGGTCCAAAATGGGGTACTGGCGCTGTCAGACCAG
AACAAGGTCTTTTGAAAATCCGTAAGGAGTTGCAATTGTATGCTAATCTAAGACCATGTAATTTTGCATC
TGATTCCTTACTAGATCTATCGCCATTGAAGCCTGAAATTGCAAGAGGTACAGATTTCGTCGTTGTTAGA
GAACTAGTGGGTGGTATTTATTTCGGGGAGAGAAAAGAAGATGAAGGTGATGGTGTCGCCTGGGATAGCG
AAAAGTATTCTGTGCCCGAAGTTCAAAGAATCACTAGAATGGCTGCTTTCATGGCTCTGCAACACAACCC
ACCTTTACCTATTTGGTCTCTAGATAAAGCCAACGTTCTAGCATCATCAAGATTATGGAGAAAAACAGTG
GAAGAGACGATTAAGAATGAATTCCCACAATTGACTGTTCAACATCAATTGATTGATTCCGCTGCTATGA
TCTTGGTTAAGAACCCAACTCATCTAAATGGTATTATTATCACAAACAATATGTTTGGTGATATTATCTC
CGATGAAGCCTCCGTGATCCCAGGTTCGTTAGGATTACTTCCATCTGCCTCCTTGGCATCTCTTCCAGAT
AAGAATACGGCATTTGGTTTATATGAGCCATGTCATGGCTCTGCTCCAGACTTACCAAAGGGAAAGGTTA
ACCCCGTAGCAACAATCCTATCTGCTGCTATGATGTTGAAGTTGTCTCTGGACCTGTTCGAAGAAGGTGA
AATTATAGAACAAGCAGTCAAGAAAGTGTTGGATTCTGGTATCAGAACAGCGGATCTAAAGGGTACCAAC
TCTACTACTGAGGTCGGTGATGCAGTAGCGAAAGCTGTCAGGGAACTATTAGCTTAGACTTAGTAGATGT
ACAGTTGCATACATAAGTCTGAACAGAAAGAAGTAAATATCATATCTAGTTCGGTTTAGAAATCAGTGAC
TATATTGGTTTTGACCAGATCGCAATCCTTGCAAGCATTTAGTAATGACTATCAAACCGGTGAATCATCT
GATAAGGCTATATTAGCTTGTGCATTCGCATGTATCGGGAAACGAACGGTACCGGGCCCGGCAACCAAAC
CCATACATCGGGATTCCTATAATACCTTCGTTGGTCTCCCTAACATGTAGGTGGCGGAGGGGAGATATAC
AATAGAACAGATACCAGACAAGACATAATGGGCTAAACAAGACTACACCAATTACACTGCCTCATTGATG
GTGGTACATAACGAACTAATACTGTAGCCCTAGACTTGATAGCCATCATCATATCGAAGTTTCACTACCC
TTTTTCCATTTGCCATCTATTGAAGTAATAATAGGCGCATGCAACTTCTTTTCTTTTTTTTTCTTTTCTC
TCTCCCCCGTTGTTGTCTCACCATATCCGCAATGACAAAAAAATGATGGAAGACACTAAAGGAAAAATTT
AACGACAAAGACAGCACCAACAGATGTCGTTGTTCCAGAGCTGATGAGGGGTATCTCGAAGCACACGAAA
CTTTTTCCTTCCTTCATTCACGCACACTACTCTCTAATGAGCAACGGTATACGGCCTTCCTTCCAGTTAC
TTGAATTTGAAATAAAAAAAAGTTTGCTGTCTTGCTATCAAGTATAA
